Addgene plasmid #222120: pEIF3D-WT-sgNT
Purpose: EIF3D overexpression vector with non-targeting sgRNA
Depositing lab: Jonathan Weissman. Depositing organization: Whitehead Institute for Biomedical Research. Publication: Translational fidelity screens in mammalian cells reveal eIF3 and eIF4G2 as regulators of start codon selectivity. She R, Luo J, Weissman JS. Nucleic Acids Res. 2023 Jul 7;51(12):6355-6369. doi: 10.1093/nar/gkad329. PubMed 37144468.
Backbone
  Vector backbone: pMJ179
  Backbone manufacturer: Jonathan Weissman, Addgene plasmid #85996
  Vector type: Lentiviral
Growth in bacteria
  Bacterial resistance: Ampicillin, 100 μg/mL
  Growth temperature: 37°C
  Growth strain: NEB Stable
  Copy number: High Copy
Gene/Insert
  Gene/Insert name: eIF3D
  Species: H. sapiens (human)
  Entrez Gene: EIF3D (a.k.a. EIF3S7, eIF3-p66, eIF3-zeta)
  Tag / fusion protein: BFP-P2A (N terminal on insert)
  Cloning method: Gibson Cloning
Terms and licenses: Academic/Nonprofit Terms; Industry Terms: Not Available to Industry
Depositor comments: We observed that the EIF3D-WT ORF is in the opposite orientation, this was found to not affect the plasmid function.
How to cite: pEIF3D-WT-sgNT was a gift from Jonathan Weissman (Addgene plasmid # 222120 ; http://n2t.net/addgene:222120 ; RRID:Addgene_222120)
