[The description below was written by a language model from this plasmid's Addgene catalogue record and pLannotate feature annotations shown in this document.]
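Description:
pEIF3D-WT-sgNT is a third-generation-style HIV-1 lentiviral plasmid of about 10.2 kb, built on the pMJ179 backbone. It delivers human EIF3D together with a non-targeting sgRNA. In bacteria it is maintained through a high-copy ColE1/pUC origin and selected with ampicillin via the bla gene. The viral frame consists of a CMV enhancer/promoter fused to a truncated 5' LTR, which drives genomic RNA production in packaging cells. This is followed by the Ψ packaging signal with a gag fragment, the RRE for Rev-dependent nuclear export, the cPPT/CTS, a WPRE to boost transcript stability and expression, and a truncated 3' LTR.

The payload is annotated on the strand opposite to the viral elements. This matches the depositor's comment that the EIF3D ORF lies in the reverse orientation, which was reported not to affect function. An SFFV promoter drives a puromycin resistance gene, TagBFP and the EIF3D coding sequence in series, ending at a bGH polyadenylation signal. The record describes BFP-P2A as an N-terminal fusion on the insert, so self-cleaving peptide linkage should release untagged eIF3D while blue fluorescence and puromycin resistance mark transduced cells. Upstream of this cassette is an S. pyogenes tracrRNA/sgRNA scaffold fragment, corresponding to the non-targeting guide. The feature table does not annotate the promoter that drives the guide. Two loxP sites in opposing orientations are also present nearby, but their purpose is not stated.

The construct serves as a wild-type EIF3D overexpression vector paired with a control guide. It was deposited in connection with screens of translational fidelity and start codon selectivity in mammalian cells.
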