Features (pLannotate 1.2.2; 26 found; start..end, strand, type, name):
    248..472     +  polyA_signal   bGH poly(A) signal: bovine growth hormone polyadenylation signal
    531..648     -  misc_feature   cPPT/CTS: central polypurine tract and central termination sequence of HIV-1
    698..798     -  CDS            Rev (fragment): human immunodeficiency virus 1 (HIV-1) Rev protein; rev; enhances nuclear export of unspliced and incompletely spliced viral mRNAs
   1175..1408    -  misc_feature   RRE: The Rev response element (RRE) of HIV-1 allows for Rev-dependent mRNA export from the nucleus to the cytoplasm.
   1583..1921    -  CDS            HIV-1 gag (fragment): gag protein from human immunodeficiency virus 1; gag
   1905..2030    -  misc_feature   HIV-1 Ψ: packaging signal of human immunodeficiency virus type 1
   2077..2257    -  LTR            5' LTR (truncated): truncated 5' long terminal repeat (LTR) from HIV-1
   2275..2474    -  promoter       CMV promoter: human cytomegalovirus (CMV) immediate early promoter
   2475..2854    -  enhancer       CMV enhancer: human cytomegalovirus immediate early enhancer
   3009..3061    +  misc_feature   bom (fragment): basis of mobility region from pBR322
   3120..3224    +  promoter       AmpR promoter: bla
   3225..4085    +  CDS            AmpR: β-lactamase; bla; confers resistance to ampicillin, carbenicillin, and related antibiotics
   4256..4844    +  rep_origin     ori: high-copy-number ColE1/pMB1/pBR322/pUC origin of replication
   4906..5086    -  LTR            5' LTR (truncated): truncated 5' long terminal repeat (LTR) from HIV-1
   5093..5593    -  CDS            nef (fragment): NEF_HV1LA - Experimental evidence at protein level: Swiss-Prot protein existence level 1. Extracellular Nef protein targets CD4(+) T-lymphocytes for apoptosis by interacting with CXCR4 surface receptors. From Human immunodeficiency virus type 1 group M subtype B (isolate Lai) (HIV-1).
   5595..5614    -  misc_feature   MCS (fragment): pBluescript multiple cloning site
   5615..6203    -  misc_feature   WPRE: woodchuck hepatitis virus posttranscriptional regulatory element
   6203..6226    -  misc_feature   MCS (fragment): pBluescript multiple cloning site
   6259..6292    -  protein_bind   loxP: Cre-mediated recombination occurs in the 8-bp core sequence (GCATACAT). Cre recombinase
   6506..6539    +  protein_bind   loxP: Cre-mediated recombination occurs in the 8-bp core sequence (GCATACAT). Cre recombinase
   6626..6645    -  CDS            VN155(I152L) (fragment): improved N-terminal fragment of mVenus for use in bimolecular fluorescence complementation (BiFC) (Kodama and Hu, 2010)
   6664..6731    +  misc_RNA       tracrRNA (fragment): trans-activating CRISPR RNA for the Streptococcus pyogenes CRISPR/Cas9 system
   6887..7294    +  promoter       SFFV promoter: spleen focus-forming virus long terminal repeat (LTR) promoter
   7306..7902    +  CDS            PuroR: puromycin N-acetyltransferase; pac from Streptomyces alboniger; confers resistance to puromycin
   7978..8673    +  CDS            TagBFP: TagBFP is a basic (constitutively fluorescent) blue fluorescent protein published in 2008, derived from Entacmaea quadricolor. It is reported to be a very rapidly-maturing monomer with very low acid sensitivity.
   8740..144     +  CDS            EIF3D (across the origin): EIF3D_HUMAN - Also known as EIF3S7 From Homo sapiens (Human).
>Addgene plasmid #222120 | pEIF3D-WT-sgNT | addgene full sequence | sequence record 463644 | Addgene NGS Result
GTGGAGAATGCCTGGGGCATTTTACGCTGCGTCATTGACATCTGCATGAAGCTGGAGGAGGGCAAATACC
TCATCCTCAAGGACCCCAACAAGCAGGTCATCCGTGTCTACAGCCTCCCTGATGGCACCTTCAGCTCTGA
TGAAGATGAGGAGGAAGAGGAGGAGGAAGAAGAGGAAGAAGAAGAGGAAGAAACTTAAGAATTCCTAGGG
CCTAGAGGGCCCGTTTAAACCCGCTGATCAGCCTCGACTGTGCCTTCTAGTTGCCAGCCATCTGTTGTTT
GCCCCTCCCCCGTGCCTTCCTTGACCCTGGAAGGTGCCACTCCCACTGTCCTTTCCTAATAAAATGAGGA
AATTGCATCGCATTGTCTGAGTAGGTGTCATTCTATTCTGGGGGGTGGGGTGGGGCAGGACAGCAAGGGG
GAGGATTGGGAAGACAATAGCAGGCATGCTGGGGATGCGGTGGGCTCTATGGTCTAGAGCGGGCCCGGTA
CTAACCAAACTGGATCTCTGCTGTCCCTGTAATAAACCCGAAAATTTTGAATTTTTGTAATTTGTTTTTG
TAATTCTTTAGTTTGTATGTCTGTTGCTATTATGTCTACTATTCTTTCCCCTGCACTGTACCCCCCAATC
CCCCCTTTTCTTTTAAAATTGTGGATGAATACTGCCATTTGTCTGCAGAATTGGCGCACGCAGTGCCGAT
CCGTTCACTAATCGAATGGATCTGTCTCTGTCTCTCTCTCCACCTTCTTCTTCTATTCCTTCGGGCCTGT
CGGGTCCCCTCGGGGTTGGGAGGTGGGTCTGAAACGATAATGGTGAATATCCCTGCCTAACTCTATTCAC
TATAGAAAGTACAGCAAAAACTATTCTTAAACCTACCAAGCCTCCTACTATCATTATGAATAATTTTATA
TACCACAGCCAATTTGTTATGTTAAACCAATTCCACAAACTTGCCCATTTATCTAATTCCAATAATTCTT
GTTCATTCTTTTCTTGCTGGTTTTGCGATTCTTCAATTAAGGAGTGTATTAAGCTTGTGTAATTGTTAAT
TTCTCTGTCCCACTCCATCCAGGTCGTGTGATTCCAAATCTGTTCCAGAGATTTATTACTCCAACTAGCA
TTCCAAGGCACAGCAGTGGTGCAAATGAGTTTTCCAGAGCAACCCCAAATCCCCAGGAGCTGTTGATCCT
TTAGGTATCTTTCCACAGCCAGGATTCTTGCCTGGAGCTGCTTGATGCCCCAGACTGTGAGTTGCAACAG
ATGCTGTTGCGCCTCAATAGCCCTCAGCAAATTGTTCTGCTGCTGCACTATACCAGACAATAATTGTCTG
GCCTGTACCGTCAGCGTCATTGACGCTGCGCCCATAGTGCTTCCTGCTGCTCCCAAGAACCCAAGGAACA
AAGCTCCTATTCCCACTGCTCTTTTTTCTCTCTGCACCACTCTTCTCTTTGCCTTGGTGGGTGCTACTCC
TAATGGTTCAATTTTTACTACTTTATATTTATATAATTCACTTCTCCAATTGTCCCTCATATCTCCTCCT
CCAGGTCTGAAGATCAGCGGCCGGCCGCTTGCTGTGCGGTGGTCTTACTTTTGTTTTGCTCTTCCTCTAT
CTTGTCTAAAGCTTCCTTGGTGTCTTTTATCTCTATCCTTTGATGCACACAATAGAGGGTTGCTACTGTA
TTATATAATGATCTAAGTTCTTCTGATCCTGTCTGAAGGGATGGTTGTAGCTGTCCCAGTATTTGTCTAC
AGCCTTCTGATGTTTCTAACAGGCCAGGATTAACTGCGAATCGTTCTAGCTCCCTGCTTGCCCATACTAT
ATGTTTTAATTTATATTTTTTCTTTCCCCCTGGCCTTAACCGAATTTTTTCCCATCGCGATCTAATTCTC
CCCCGCTTAATACTGACGCTCTCGCACCCATCTCTCTCCTTCTAGCCTCCGCTAGTCAAAATTTTTGGCG
TACTCACCAGTCGCCGCCCCTCGCCTCTTGCCGTGCGCGCTTCAGCAAGCCGAGTCCTGCGTCGAGAGAG
CTCCTCTGGTTTCCCTTTCGCTTTCAAGTCCCTGTTCGGGCGCCACTGCTAGAGATTTTCCACACTGACT
AAAAGGGTCTGAGGGATCTCTAGTTACCAGAGTCACACAACAGACGGGCACACACTACTTGAAGCACTCA
AGGCAAGCTTTATTGAGGCTTAAGCAGTGGGTTCCCTAGTTAGCCAGAGAGCTCCCAGGCTCAGATCTGG
TCTAACCAGAGAGACCCAGTACAGGCAAAACGCGCTGCTTATATAGACCTCCCACCGTACACGCCTACCG
CCCATTTGCGTCAATGGGGCGGAGTTGTTACGACATTTTGGAAAGTCCCGTTGATTTTGGTGCCAAAACA
AACTCCCATTGACGTCAATGGGGTGGAGACTTGGAAATCCCCGTGAGTCAAACCGCTATCCACGCCCATT
GATGTACTGCCAAAACCGCATCACCATGGTAATAGCGATGACTAATACGTAGATGTACTGCCAAGTAGGA
AAGTCCCATAAGGTCATGTACTGGGCATAATGCCAGGCGGGCCATTTACCGTCATTGACGTCAATAGGGG
GCGTACTTGGCATATGATACACTTGATGTACTGCCAAGTGGGCAGTTTACCGTAAATACTCCACCCATTG
ACGTCAATGGAAAGTCCCTATTGGCGTTACTATGGGAACATACGTCATTATTGACGTCAATGGGCGGGGG
TCGTTGGGCGGTCAGCCAGGCGGGCCATTTACCGTAAGTTATGTAACGCGGAACTCCATATATGGGCTAT
GAACTAATGACCCCGTAATTGATTACTATTAATAACTAGTCAATAATCAATGTCAACGCGTATATCTGGC
CCGTACATCGCGAAGCAGCGCAAAACGCCTAACCCTAAGCAGATTCTTCATGCAATTGTCGGTCAAGCCT
TGCCTTGTTGTAGCTTAAATTTTGCTCGCGCACTACTCAGCGACCTCCAACACACAAGCAGGGAGCAGAT
ACTGGCTTAACTATGCGGCATCAGAGCAGATTGTACTGAGAGTGCACCATAGGGGATCGGGAGATCTCCC
GATCCGTCGACGTCAGGTGGCACTTTTCGGGGAAATGTGCGCGGAACCCCTATTTGTTTATTTTTCTAAA
TACATTCAAATATGTATCCGCTCATGAGACAATAACCCTGATAAATGCTTCAATAATATTGAAAAAGGAA
GAGTATGAGTATTCAACATTTCCGTGTCGCCCTTATTCCCTTTTTTGCGGCATTTTGCCTTCCTGTTTTT
GCTCACCCAGAAACGCTGGTGAAAGTAAAAGATGCTGAAGATCAGTTGGGTGCACGAGTGGGTTACATCG
AACTGGATCTCAACAGCGGTAAGATCCTTGAGAGTTTTCGCCCCGAAGAACGTTTTCCAATGATGAGCAC
TTTTAAAGTTCTGCTATGTGGCGCGGTATTATCCCGTATTGACGCCGGGCAAGAGCAACTCGGTCGCCGC
ATACACTATTCTCAGAATGACTTGGTTGAGTACTCACCAGTCACAGAAAAGCATCTTACGGATGGCATGA
CAGTAAGAGAATTATGCAGTGCTGCCATAACCATGAGTGATAACACTGCGGCCAACTTACTTCTGACAAC
GATCGGAGGACCGAAGGAGCTAACCGCTTTTTTGCACAACATGGGGGATCATGTAACTCGCCTTGATCGT
TGGGAACCGGAGCTGAATGAAGCCATACCAAACGACGAGCGTGACACCACGATGCCTGTAGCAATGGCAA
CAACGTTGCGCAAACTATTAACTGGCGAACTACTTACTCTAGCTTCCCGGCAACAATTAATAGACTGGAT
GGAGGCGGATAAAGTTGCAGGACCACTTCTGCGCTCGGCCCTTCCGGCTGGCTGGTTTATTGCTGATAAA
TCTGGAGCCGGTGAGCGTGGGTCTCGCGGTATCATTGCAGCACTGGGGCCAGATGGTAAGCCCTCCCGTA
TCGTAGTTATCTACACGACGGGGAGTCAGGCAACTATGGATGAACGAAATAGACAGATCGCTGAGATAGG
TGCCTCACTGATTAAGCATTGGTAACTGTCAGACCAAGTTTACTCATATATACTTTAGATTGATTTAAAA
CTTCATTTTTAATTTAAAAGGATCTAGGTGAAGATCCTTTTTGATAATCTCATGACCAAAATCCCTTAAC
GTGAGTTTTCGTTCCACTGAGCGTCAGACCCCGTAGAAAAGATCAAAGGATCTTCTTGAGATCCTTTTTT
TCTGCGCGTAATCTGCTGCTTGCAAACAAAAAAACCACCGCTACCAGCGGTGGTTTGTTTGCCGGATCAA
GAGCTACCAACTCTTTTTCCGAAGGTAACTGGCTTCAGCAGAGCGCAGATACCAAATACTGTTCTTCTAG
TGTAGCCGTAGTTAGGCCACCACTTCAAGAACTCTGTAGCACCGCCTACATACCTCGCTCTGCTAATCCT
GTTACCAGTGGCTGCTGCCAGTGGCGATAAGTCGTGTCTTACCGGGTTGGACTCAAGACGATAGTTACCG
GATAAGGCGCAGCGGTCGGGCTGAACGGGGGGTTCGTGCACACAGCCCAGCTTGGAGCGAACGACCTACA
CCGAACTGAGATACCTACAGCGTGAGCTATGAGAAAGCGCCACGCTTCCCGAAGGGAGAAAGGCGGACAG
GTATCCGGTAAGCGGCAGGGTCGGAACAGGAGAGCGCACGAGGGAGCTTCCAGGGGGAAACGCCTGGTAT
CTTTATAGTCCTGTCGGGTTTCGCCACCTCTGACTTGAGCGTCGATTTTTGTGATGCTCGTCAGGGGGGC
GGAGCCTATGGAAAAACGCCAGCAACGCGGCCTTTTTACGGTTCCTGGCCTTTTGCTGGCCTTTTGCTCA
CATGCTGCTAGAGATTTTCCACACTGACTAAAAGGGTCTGAGGGATCTCTAGTTACCAGAGTCACACAAC
AGACGGGCACACACTACTTGAAGCACTCAAGGCAAGCTTTATTGAGGCTTAAGCAGTGGGTTCCCTAGTT
AGCCAGAGAGCTCCCAGGCTCAGATCTGGTCTAACCAGAGAGACCCAGTACAGTCCGGATGCAGCTCTCG
GGCCATGTGATGAAATGCTAGGCGGCTGTCAAACCTCCACTCTAATACTTCTCTCTCCGGGTCATCCATC
CCATGCAGGCTCACAGGGTGTAACAAGCGGGTGTTCTCTCCTTCATTGGCTTCTTCTACCTTCTCTTGCT
CAACTGGTACTAGCTTGTAGCACCATCCAAAGGTCAGTGGATATCTGATCCCTGGCCCTGGTGTGTAGTT
CTGCCAATCAGGGAAGTAGCCTTGTGTGTGGTAGATCCACAGATCAAGGATATCTTGTCTTCGTTGGGAG
TGAATTAGCCCTTCCAGTCCCCCCTTTTCTTTTAAAAAGTGGCTAAGATCTACAGCTGCCTTGTAAGTCA
TTGGTCTTAAAGGTACCTGAGGTGTGACTGGAAAACCCACCTCCTCCTCCTCTTGTGCTTCTAGCCAGGC
ACAATCAGCATTGGTAGCTGCTGTATTGCTACTTGTGATTGCTCCATGTTTTTCTAGGTCTCGATCGAGG
TCGACGGTATCGATGCGGGGAGGCGGCCCAAAGGGAGATCCGACTCGTCTGAGGGCGAAGGCGAAGACGC
GGAAGAGGCCGCAGAGCCGGCAGCAGGCCGCGGGAAGGAAGGTCCGCTGGATTGAGGGCCGAAGGGACGT
AGCAGAAGGACGTCCCGCGCAGAATCCAGGTGGCAACACAGGCGAGCAGCCAAGGAAAGGACGATGATTT
CCCCGACAACACCACGGAATTGTCAGTGCCCAACAGCCGAGCCCCTGTCCAGCAGCGGGCAAGGCAGGCG
GCGATGAGTTCCGCCGTGGCAATAGGGAGGGGGAAAGCGAAAGTCCCGGAAAGGAGCTGACAGGTGGTGG
CAATGCCCCAACCAGTGGGGGTTGCGTCAGCAAACACAGTGCACACCACGCCACGTTGCCTGACAACGGG
CCACAACTCCTCATAAAGAGACAGCAACCAGGATTTATACAAGGAGGAGAAAATGAAAGCCATACGGGAA
GCAATAGCATGATACAAAGGCATTAAAGCAGCGTATCCACATAGCGTAAAAGGAGCAACATAGTTAAGAA
TACCAGTCAATCTTTCACAAATTTTGTAATCCAGAGGTTGATTATCGATAAGCTTGATATCGAATTGTAC
CTAGTGGAACCGGAACCCTTAAACATGTATAACTTCGTATAATGTATGCTATACGAAGTTATTAGGTCCC
TCGACGTTAACGATCCGACGCGCCATCTCTAGGCCCGCGCCGGCCCCCTCGCACGGACTTGTGGGAGAAG
CTCGGCTACTCCCCTGCCCCGGTTAATTTGCATATAATATTTCCTAGTAACTATAGAGGCTTAATGTGCG
ATAAAAGACAGATAATCTGTTCTTTTTAATACTAGCTACATTTTACATGATAGGCTTGGATTTCTATAAC
TTCGTATAGCATACATTATACGAAGTTATAAACAGCACAAAAGGAAACTCACCCTAACTGTAAAGTAATT
GTGTGTTTTGAGACTATAAGTATCCCTTGGAGAACCACCTTGTTGGACCAGGATGGGCACCACCCGTTTA
AGAGCTAAGCTGGAAACAGCATAGCAAGTTTAAATAAGGCTAGTCCGTTATCAACTTGAAAAAGTGGCAC
CGAGTCGGTGCTTTTTTTCTCGAGTACTAGGATCCATTAGGCGGCCGCGTGGATAACCGTATTACCGCCA
TGCATTGCAGCCCCGATAAAATAAAAGATTTTATTTAGTCTCCAGAAAAAGGGGGGAATGAAAGACCCCA
CCTGTAGGTTTGGCAAGCTAGCTGCAGTAACGCCATTTTGCAAGGCATGGAAAAATACCAAACCAAGAAT
AGAGAAGTTCAGATCAAGGGCGGGTACATGAAAATAGCTAACGTTGGGCCAAACAGGATATCTGCGGTGA
GCAGTTTCAGCCCCGGCCCGGGGCCAAGAACAGATGGTCACCGCAGTTTCGGCCCCGGCCCGAGGCCAAG
AACAGATGGTCCCCAGATATGGCCCAACCCTCAGCAGTTTCTTAAGACCCATCAGATGTTTCCAGGCTCC
CCCAAGGACCTGAAATGACCCTGCGCCTTATTTGAATTAACCAATCAGCCTGCTTCTCGCTTCTGTTCGC
GCGCTTCTGCTTCCCGAGCTCTATAAAAGAGCTCACAACCCCTCACTCGGCGCGCCAGTCCTCCGACAGA
CTGAGTCGCCCGGGGCTAGCCCACCATGACCGAGTACAAGCCCACGGTGCGCCTCGCCACCCGCGACGAC
GTCCCCCGGGCCGTACGCACCCTCGCCGCCGCGTTCGCCGACTACCCCGCCACGCGCCACACCGTCGACC
CGGACCGCCACATCGAGCGGGTCACCGAGCTGCAAGAACTCTTCCTCACGCGCGTCGGGCTCGACATCGG
CAAGGTGTGGGTCGCGGACGACGGCGCCGCGGTGGCGGTCTGGACCACGCCGGAGAGCGTCGAAGCGGGG
GCGGTGTTCGCCGAGATCGGCCCGCGCATGGCCGAGTTGAGCGGTTCCCGGCTGGCCGCGCAGCAACAGA
TGGAAGGCCTCCTGGCGCCGCACCGGCCCAAGGAGCCCGCGTGGTTCCTGGCCACCGTCGGCGTCTCGCC
CGACCACCAGGGCAAGGGTCTGGGCAGCGCCGTCGTGCTCCCCGGAGTGGAGGCGGCCGAGCGCGCCGGG
GTGCCCGCCTTCCTGGAGACCTCCGCGCCCCGCAACCTCCCCTTCTACGAGCGGCTCGGCTTCACCGTCA
CCGCCGACGTCGAGGTGCCCGAAGGACCGCGCACCTGGTGCATGACCCGCAAGCCCGGTGCCGGATCGGG
AGAGGGCAGAGGAAGTCTGCTAACATGCGGTGACGTCGAGGAGAATCCTGGCCCACCGGTCGCCACCAGC
GAGCTGATTAAGGAGAACATGCACATGAAGCTGTACATGGAGGGCACCGTGGACAACCATCACTTCAAGT
GCACATCCGAGGGCGAAGGCAAGCCCTACGAGGGCACCCAGACCATGAGAATCAAGGTGGTCGAGGGCGG
CCCTCTCCCCTTCGCCTTCGACATCCTGGCTACTAGCTTCCTCTACGGCAGCAAGACCTTCATCAACCAC
ACCCAGGGCATCCCCGACTTCTTCAAGCAGTCCTTCCCTGAGGGCTTCACATGGGAGAGAGTCACCACAT
ACGAAGACGGGGGCGTGCTGACCGCTACCCAGGACACCAGCCTCCAGGACGGCTGCCTCATCTACAACGT
CAAGATCAGAGGGGTGAACTTCACATCCAACGGCCCTGTGATGCAGAAGAAAACACTCGGCTGGGAGGCC
TTCACCGAGACGCTGTACCCCGCTGACGGCGGCCTGGAAGGCAGAAACGACATGGCCCTGAAGCTCGTGG
GCGGGAGCCATCTGATCGCAAACATCAAGACCACATATAGATCCAAGAAACCCGCTAAGAACCTCAAGAT
GCCTGGCGTCTACTATGTGGACTACAGACTGGAAAGAATCAAGGAGGCCAACAACGAGACCTACGTCGAG
CAGCACGAGGTGGCAGTGGCCAGATACTGCGACCTCCCTAGCAAACTGGGGCACAAGCTTAATGGTAGTG
GGGCTACTAACTTCAGCCTGCTGAAGCAGGCTGGAGACGTGGAGGAGAACCCTGGACCTGCAAAGTTCAT
GACACCCGTGATCCAGGACAACCCCTCAGGCTGGGGTCCCTGTGCGGTTCCCGAGCAGTTTCGGGATATG
CCCTACCAGCCGTTCAGCAAAGGAGATCGGCTAGGAAAGGTTGCAGACTGGACAGGAGCCACATACCAAG
ATAAGAGGTACACAAATAAGTACTCCTCTCAGTTTGGTGGTGGAAGTCAATATGCTTATTTCCATGAGGA
GGATGAAAGTAGCTTCCAGCTGGTGGATACAGCGCGCACACAGAAGACGGCCTACCAGCGGAATCGAATG
AGATTTGCCCAGAGGAACCTCCGCAGAGACAAAGATCGTCGGAACATGTTGCAGTTCAACCTGCAGATCC
TGCCTAAGAGTGCCAAACAGAAAGAGAGAGAACGCATTCGACTGCAGAAAAAGTTCCAGAAACAATTTGG
GGTTAGGCAGAAATGGGATCAGAAATCACAGAAACCCCGAGACTCTTCAGTTGAAGTTCGTAGTGATTGG
GAAGTGAAAGAGGAAATGGATTTTCCTCAGTTGATGAAGATGCGCTACTTGGAAGTATCAGAGCCACAGG
ACATTGAGTGTTGTGGGGCCCTAGAATACTACGACAAAGCCTTTGACCGCATCACCACGAGGAGTGAGAA
GCCACTGCGGAGCATCAAGCGCATCTTCCACACTGTCACCACCACAGACGACCCTGTCATCCGCAAGCTG
GCAAAAACTCAGGGGAATGTGTTTGCCACTGATGCCATCCTGGCCACGCTGATGAGCTGTACCCGCTCAG
TGTATTCCTGGGATATTGTCGTCCAGAGAGTTGGGTCCAAACTCTTCTTTGACAAGAGAGACAACTCTGA
CTTTGACCTCCTGACAGTGAGTGAGACTGCCAATGAGCCCCCTCAAGATGAAGGTAATTCCTTCAATTCA
CCCCGCAACCTGGCCATGGAGGCAACCTACATCAACCACAATTTCTCCCAGCAGTGCTTGAGAATGGGGA
AGGAAAGATACAACTTCCCCAACCCAAACCCGTTTGTGGAGGACGACATGGATAAGAATGAAATCGCCTC
TGTTGCGTACCGTTACCGCAGGTGGAAGCTTGGAGATGATATTGACCTTATTGTCCGTTGTGAGCACGAT
GGCGTCATGACTGGAGCCAACGGGGAAGTGTCCTTCATCAACATCAAGACACTCAATGAGTGGGATTCCA
GGCACTGTAATGGCGTTGACTGGCGTCAGAAGCTGGACTCTCAGCGAGGGGCTGTCATTGCCACGGAGCT
GAAGAACAACAGCTACAAGTTGGCCCGGTGGACCTGCTGTGCTTTGCTGGCTGGATCTGAGTACCTCAAG
CTTGGTTATGTGTCTCGGTACCACGTGAAAGACTCCTCACGCCACGTCATCCTAGGCACCCAGCAGTTCA
AGCCTAATGAGTTTGCCAGCCAGATCAACCTGAGC
